Addgene plasmid #59813: pcDNA5 FRT TO GFP hBub1 K821R
Purpose: Allows the integration of GFP hBub1 K821R in the genome and Tet-inducible expression.
Depositing lab: Stephen Taylor. Depositing organization: University of Manchester. Publication: Sgo1 establishes the centromeric cohesion protection mechanism in G2 before subsequent Bub1-dependent recruitment in mitosis. Perera D, Taylor SS. J Cell Sci. 2010 Mar 1;123(Pt 5):653-9. doi: 10.1242/jcs.059501. Epub 2010 Feb 2. PubMed 20124418.
Backbone
  Vector backbone: pcDNA5/FRT/TO
  Backbone manufacturer: Invitrogen
  Vector type: Mammalian Expression
  Selectable markers: Hygromycin
Growth in bacteria
  Bacterial resistance: Ampicillin, 100 μg/mL
  Growth temperature: 37°C
  Growth strain: DH5alpha
  Copy number: High Copy
Gene/Insert
  Gene/Insert name: Bub1
  Species: H. sapiens (human)
  Mutation: K821R
  Entrez Gene: BUB1 (a.k.a. BUB1A, BUB1L, hBUB1)
  Promoter: hybrid human cytomegalovirus (CMV)/TetO2 promoter
  Tag / fusion protein: EmGFP (N terminal on insert)
  Cloning method: Unknown
  Sequencing primers: 5′ CMV-F; 3′ BGH-rev
Terms and licenses: Academic/Nonprofit Terms; Industry Terms: Not Available to Industry
How to cite: pcDNA5 FRT TO GFP hBub1 K821R was a gift from Stephen Taylor (Addgene plasmid # 59813 ; http://n2t.net/addgene:59813 ; RRID:Addgene_59813)
