[The description below was written by a language model from this plasmid's Addgene catalogue record and pLannotate feature annotations shown in this document.]
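Description:
pcDNA5 FRT TO GFP hBub1 K821R is a mammalian expression plasmid built on the Invitrogen pcDNA5/FRT/TO backbone, designed for FLP-mediated, single-site genomic integration and tetracycline-inducible expression of a GFP-tagged mutant of human BUB1. In bacteria it is maintained as a high-copy plasmid through a ColE1/pUC-type origin and selected with ampicillin via the β-lactamase gene.

The expression cassette is driven by the hybrid CMV/TetO2 promoter. The feature table annotates the CMV enhancer and promoter but does not separately call the tet operator sites. In cells expressing the Tet repressor, transcription is held off until tetracycline or doxycycline is added. Downstream lies an Emerald GFP coding sequence fused to the N terminus of the human BUB1 open reading frame, followed by a fragment of a Gateway attL2 site and the bovine growth hormone polyadenylation signal. The attL2 remnant hints at recombinational cloning, though the record lists the cloning method as unknown. BUB1 is a serine/threonine kinase needed for spindle assembly checkpoint signalling and chromosome alignment. The record states the K821R substitution but not its functional consequence.

A single FRT site sits directly upstream of a hygromycin resistance gene with an SV40 polyadenylation signal. As is standard for this backbone, that gene lacks its own promoter and becomes expressed only after FLP recombinase inserts the plasmid into a matching genomic FRT site in a suitable host line, so hygromycin resistance selects for correct integrants. This yields isogenic stable lines with inducible GFP-Bub1 K821R, suited to studying BUB1 localisation and function in mitosis. Several short annotated fragments (HIV-1 LTR, ble, lacI, f1 ori, SV40 promoter) are probably backbone remnants or partial matches rather than functional elements.
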