Features (pLannotate 1.2.2; 22 found; start..end, strand, type, name):
     28..80      -  misc_feature   bom (fragment): basis of mobility region from pBR322
    235..614     +  enhancer       CMV enhancer: human cytomegalovirus immediate early enhancer
    615..818     +  promoter       CMV promoter: human cytomegalovirus (CMV) immediate early promoter
    814..847     +  LTR            5' LTR (truncated) (fragment): truncated 5' long terminal repeat (LTR) from HIV-1
    863..881     +  promoter       T7 promoter: promoter for bacteriophage T7 RNA polymerase
   1084..1800    +  CDS            Emerald: Emerald is a basic (constitutively fluorescent) green fluorescent protein published in 1998, derived from Aequorea victoria. It is reported to be a very rapidly-maturing weak dimer.
   1813..5064    +  CDS            BUB1: BUB1_HUMAN - Also known as BUB1L. Experimental evidence at protein level: Swiss-Prot protein existence level 1. Serine/threonine-protein kinase that performs 2 crucial functions during mitosis: it is essential for spindle-assembly checkpoint signaling and for correct chromosome alignment. Has a key role in the assembly of checkpoint proteins at the kinetochore, being required for the subsequent localization of CENPF, BUB1B, CENPE and MAD2L1. Required for the kinetochore localization of PLK1. Required for centromeric enrichment of AUKRB in prometaphase. Plays an important role in defining SGO1
   5066..5131    -  protein_bind   attL2 (fragment): mutant version of attL; recombination site for the Gateway® LR reaction LR Clonase™
   5174..5398    +  polyA_signal   bGH poly(A) signal: bovine growth hormone polyadenylation signal
   5402..5423    +  promoter       SV40 promoter (fragment): SV40 enhancer and early promoter
   5444..5677    +  rep_origin     f1 ori (fragment) (sequence partly withheld): f1 bacteriophage origin of replication; arrow indicates direction of (+) strand synthesis
   5682..5729    +  protein_bind   FRT: FLP-mediated recombination occurs in the 8-bp core sequence TCTAGAAA (Turan and Bode, 2011). FLP recombinase from the Saccharomyces cerevisiae 2μ plasmid
   5737..6759    +  CDS            HygR: aminoglycoside phosphotransferase from E. coli; aph(4)-Ia; confers resistance to hygromycin
   6769..6894    +  CDS            ble (fragment): BLE_KLEPN - Experimental evidence at protein level: Swiss-Prot protein existence level 1. Binding protein with a strong affinity to the bleomycin family of antibiotics. Binds to CL990; an antimitotic-antibiotic compound. From Klebsiella pneumoniae.
   6889..7010    +  polyA_signal   SV40 poly(A) signal: SV40 polyadenylation signal
   7083..7099    -  protein_bind   lac operator: The lac repressor binds to the lac operator to inhibit transcription in E. coli. This inhibition can be relieved by adding lactose or isopropyl-β-D-thiogalactopyranoside (IPTG). lac repressor encoded by lacI
   7107..7137    -  promoter       lac promoter: promoter for the E. coli lac operon
   7152..7173    -  protein_bind   CAP binding site: CAP binding activates transcription in the presence of cAMP. E. coli catabolite activator protein
   7186..7278    -  CDS            lacI (fragment): lac repressor; lacI; The lac repressor binds to the lac operator to inhibit transcription in E. coli. This inhibition can be relieved by adding lactose or isopropyl-β-D-thiogalactopyranoside (IPTG).
   7461..8049    -  rep_origin     ori: high-copy-number ColE1/pMB1/pBR322/pUC origin of replication
   8220..9080    -  CDS            AmpR: β-lactamase; bla; confers resistance to ampicillin, carbenicillin, and related antibiotics
   9081..9185    -  promoter       AmpR promoter: bla
>Addgene plasmid #59813 | pcDNA5 FRT TO GFP hBub1 K821R | depositor full sequence | sequence record 99117 | Full Sequence
GACGGATCGGGAGATCTCCCGATCCCCTATGGTGCACTCTCAGTACAATCTGCTCTGATGCCGCATAGTT
AAGCCAGTATCTGCTCCCTGCTTGTGTGTTGGAGGTCGCTGAGTAGTGCGCGAGCAAAATTTAAGCTACA
ACAAGGCAAGGCTTGACCGACAATTGCATGAAGAATCTGCTTAGGGTTAGGCGTTTTGCGCTGCTTCGCG
ATGTACGGGCCAGATATACGCGTTGACATTGATTATTGACTAGTTATTAATAGTAATCAATTACGGGGTC
ATTAGTTCATAGCCCATATATGGAGTTCCGCGTTACATAACTTACGGTAAATGGCCCGCCTGGCTGACCG
CCCAACGACCCCCGCCCATTGACGTCAATAATGACGTATGTTCCCATAGTAACGCCAATAGGGACTTTCC
ATTGACGTCAATGGGTGGAGTATTTACGGTAAACTGCCCACTTGGCAGTACATCAAGTGTATCATATGCC
AAGTACGCCCCCTATTGACGTCAATGACGGTAAATGGCCCGCCTGGCATTATGCCCAGTACATGACCTTA
TGGGACTTTCCTACTTGGCAGTACATCTACGTATTAGTCATCGCTATTACCATGGTGATGCGGTTTTGGC
AGTACATCAATGGGCGTGGATAGCGGTTTGACTCACGGGGATTTCCAAGTCTCCACCCCATTGACGTCAA
TGGGAGTTTGTTTTGGCACCAAAATCAACGGGACTTTCCAAAATGTCGTAACAACTCCGCCCCATTGACG
CAAATGGGCGGTAGGCGTGTACGGTGGGAGGTCTATATAAGCAGAGCTCTCTGGCTAACTAGAGAACCCA
CTGCTTACTGGCTTATCGAAATTAATACGACTCACTATAGGGAGACCCAAGCTGGCTAGCGTTTAAACTT
AAGCTTGGTACCCCGGGGAATTCGGCAGATCCCGAGGTCCGACAGCGCCCGGCCCAGATCCCCACGCCTG
CCAGGAGCAAGCCGAGAGCCAGCCGGCCGGCGCACTCCGACTCCGAGCAGTCTCTGTCCTTCGACCCGAG
CCCCGCGCCCTTTCCGGGACCCCTGCCCCGCGGATGGTGAGCAAGGGCGAGGAGCTGTTCACCGGGGTGG
TGCCCATCCTGGTCGAGCTGGACGGCGACGTAAACGGCCACAAGTTCAGCGTGTCCGGCGAGGGCGAGGG
CGATGCCACCTACGGCAAGCTGACCCTGAAGTTCATCTGCACCACCGGCAAGCTGCCCGTGCCCTGGCCC
ACCCTCGTGACCACCTTGACCTACGGCGTGCAGTGCTTCGCCCGCTACCCCGACCACATGAAGCAGCACG
ACTTCTTCAAGTCCGCCATGCCCGAAGGCTACGTCCAGGAGCGCACCATCTTCTTCAAGGACGACGGCAA
CTACAAGACCCGCGCCGAGGTGAAGTTCGAGGGCGACACCCTGGTGAACCGCATCGAGCTGAAGGGCATC
GACTTCAAGGAGGACGGCAACATCCTGGGGCACAAGCTGGAGTACAACTACAACAGCCACAAGGTCTATA
TCACCGCCGACAAGCAGAAGAACGGCATCAAGGTGAACTTCAAGACCCGCCACAACATCGAGGACGGCAG
CGTGCAGCTCGCCGACCACTACCAGCAGAACACCCCCATCGGCGACGGCCCCGTGCTGCTGCCCGACAAC
CACTACCTGAGCACCCAGTCCGCCCTGAGCAAAGACCCCAACGAGAAGCGCGATCACATGGTCCTGCTGG
AGTTCGTGACCGCCGCCGGGATCACTCTCGGCATGGACGAGCTGTACAAGCTCGAGGGATCCGACACCCC
GGAAAATGTCCTTCAGATGCTTGAAGCCCACATGCAGAGCTACAAGGGCAATGACCCTCTTGGTGAATGG
GAAAGATACATACAGTGGGTAGAAGAGAATTTTCCTGAGAATAAAGAATACTTGATAACTTTACTAGAAC
ATTTAATGAAGGAATTTTTAGATAAGAAGAAATACCACAATGACCCAAGATTCATCAGTTATTGTTTAAA
ATTTGCTGAGTACAACAGTGACCTCCATCAATTTTTTGAGTTTCTGTACAACCATGGGATTGGAACCCTG
TCATCCCCTCTGTACATTGCCTGGGCGGGGCATCTGGAAGCCCAAGGAGAGCTGCAGCATGCCAGTGCTG
TCCTTCAGAGAGGAATTCAAAACCAGGCTGAACCCAGAGAGTTCCTGCAACAACAATACAGGTTATTTCA
GACACGCCTCACTGAAACCCATTTGCCAGCTCAAGCTAGAACCTCAGAACCTCTGCATAATGTTCAGGTT
TTAAATCAAATGATAACATCAAAATCAAATCCAGGAAATAACATGGCCTGCATTTCTAAGAATCAGGGTT
CAGAGCTTTCTGGAGTGATATCTTCAGCTTGTGATAAAGAGTCAAATATGGAACGAAGAGTGATCACGAT
TTCTAAATCAGAATATTCTGTGCACTCATCTTTGGCATCCAAAGTTGATGTTGAGCAGGTTGTTATGTAT
TGCAAGGAGAAGCTTATTCGTGGGGAATCAGAATTTTCCTTTGAAGAATTGAGAGCCCAGAAATACAATC
AACGGAGAAAGCATGAGCAATGGGTAAATGAAGACAGACATTATATGAAAAGGAAAGAAGCAAATGCTTT
TGAAGAACAGCTATTAAAACAGAAAATGGATGAACTTCATAAGAAGTTGCATCAGGTGGTGGAGACATCC
CATGAGGATCTGCCCGCTTCCCAGGAAAGGTCCGAGGTTAATCCAGCACGTATGGGGCCAAGTGTAGGCT
CCCAGCAGGAACTGAGAGCGCCATGTCTTCCAGTAACCTATCAGCAGACACCAGTGAACATGGAAAAGAA
CCCAAGAGAGGCACCTCCTGTTGTTCCTCCTTTGGCAAATGCTATTTCTGCAGCTTTGGTGTCCCCAGCC
ACCAGCCAGAGCATTGCTCCTCCTGTTCCTTTGAAAGCCCAGACAGTAACAGACTCCATGTTTGCAGTGG
CCAGCAAAGATGCTGGATGTGTGAATAAGAGTACTCATGAATTCAAGCCACAGAGTGGAGCAGAGATCAA
AGAAGGGTGTGAAACACATAAGGTTGCCAACACAAGTTCTTTTCACACAACTCCAAACACATCACTGGGA
ATGGTTCAGGCAACGCCATCCAAAGTGCAGCCATCACCCACCGTGCACACAAAAGAAGCATTAGGTTTCA
TCATGAATATGTTTCAGGCTCCTACACTTCCTGATATTTCTGATGACAAAGATGAATGGCAATCTCTAGA
TCAAAATGAAGATGCATTTGAAGCCCAGTTTCAAAAAAATGTAAGGTCATCTGGGGCTTGGGGAGTCAAT
AAGATCATCTCTTCTTTGTCATCTGCTTTTCATGTGTTTGAAGATGGAAACAAAGAAAATTATGGATTAC
CACAGCCTAAAAATAAACCCACAGGAGCCAGGACCTTTGGAGAACGCTCTGTCAGCAGACTTCCTTCAAA
ACCAAAGGAGGAAGTGCCTCATGCTGAAGAGTTTTTGGATGACTCAACTGTATGGGGTATTCGCTGCAAC
AAAACCCTGGCACCCAGTCCTAAGAGCCCAGGAGACTTCACATCTGCTGCACAACTTGCGTCTACACCAT
TCCACAAGCTTCCAGTGGAGTCAGTGCACATTTTAGAAGATAAAGAAAATGTGGTAGCAAAACAGTGTAC
CCAGGCGACTTTGGATTCTTGTGAGGAAAACATGGTGGTGCCTTCAAGGGATGGAAAATTCAGTCCAATT
CAAGAGAAAAGCCCAAAACAGGCCTTGTCGTCTCACATGTATTCAGCATCCTTACTTCGTCTGAGCCAGC
CTGCTGCAGGTGGGGTACTTACCTGTGAGGCAGAGTTGGGCGTTGAGGCTTGCAGACTCACAGACACTGA
CGCTGCCATTGCAGAAGATCCACCAGATGCTATTGCTGGGCTCCAAGCAGAATGGATGCAGATGAGTTCA
CTTGGGACTGTTGATGCTCCAAACTTCATTGTTGGGAACCCATGGGATGATAAGCTGATTTTCAAACTTT
TATCTGGGCTTTCTAAACCAGTGAGTTCCTATCCAAATACTTTTGAATGGCAATGTAAACTTCCAGCCAT
CAAGCCCAAGACTGAATTTCAATTGGGTTCTAAGCTGGTCTATGTCCATCACCTTCTTGGAGAAGGAGCC
TTTGCCCAGGTGTACGAAGCTACCCAGGGAGATCTGAATGATGCTAAAAATAAACAGAAATTTGTTTTAA
GGGTCCAAAAGCCTGCCAACCCCTGGGAATTCTACATTGGGACCCAGTTGATGGAAAGACTAAAGCCATC
TATGCAGCACATGTTTATGAAGTTCTATTCTGCCCACTTATTCCAGAATGGCAGTGTATTAGTAGGAGAG
CTCTACAGCTATGGAACATTATTAAATGCCATTAACCTCTATAAAAATACCCCTGAAAAAGTGATGCCTC
AAGGTCTTGTCATCTCTTTTGCTATGAGAATGCTTTACATGATTGAGCAAGTGCATGACTGTGAAATCAT
TCATGGAGACATTAAACCAGACAATTTCATACTTGGAAACGGATTTTTGGAACAGGATGATGAAGATGAT
TTATCTGCTGGCTTGGCACTGATTGACCTGGGTCAGAGTATAGATATGAAACTTTTTCCAAAAGGAACTA
TATTCACAGCAAAGTGTGAAACATCTGGTTTTCAGTGTGTTGAGATGCTCAGCAACAAACCATGGAACTA
CCAGATCGATTACTTTGGGGTTGCTGCAACAGTATATTGCATGCTCTTTGGCACTTACATGAAAGTGAAA
AATGAAGGAGGAGAGTGTAAGCCTGAAGGTCTTTTTAGAAGGCTTCCTCATTTGGATATGTGGAATGAAT
TTTTTCATGTTATGTTGAATATTCCAGATTGTCATCATCTTCCATCTTTGGATTTGTTAAGGCAAAAGCT
GAAGAAAGTATTTCAACAACACTATACTAACAAGATTAGGGCCCTACGTAATAGGCTAATTGTACTGCTC
TTAGAATGTAAGCGTTCACGAAAATACCCAACTTTCTTGTACAAAGTTGGCATTATAAGAAAGCATTGCT
TATCAATTTGTTGCAACGAACTAAGCGGCCGCGGGCCCGTTTAAACCCGCTGATCAGCCTCGACTGTGCC
TTCTAGTTGCCAGCCATCTGTTGTTTGCCCCTCCCCCGTGCCTTCCTTGACCCTGGAAGGTGCCACTCCC
ACTGTCCTTTCCTAATAAAATGAGGAAATTGCATCGCATTGTCTGAGTAGGTGTCATTCTATTCTGGGGG
GTGGGGTGGGGCAGGACAGCAAGGGGGAGGATTGGGAAGACAATAGCAGGCATGCTGGGGATGCGGTGGG
CTCTATGGCTTCTGAGGCGGAAAGAACCAGCTGGGGCTCTAGGGGGTATCCCC
[124 nt withheld, positions 5444-5567]
C
[91 nt withheld, positions 5569-5659]
AGGGTGATGGTTCACGTACCTAGAAGTTCCTATTCCGAAGTTCCTATTCTCTAGAAAGTATAGGAACTTC
CTTGGCCAAAAAGCCTGAACTCACCGCGACGTCTGTCGAGAAGTTTCTGATCGAAAAGTTCGACAGCGTC
TCCGACCTGATGCAGCTCTCGGAGGGCGAAGAATCTCGTGCTTTCAGCTTCGATGTAGGAGGGCGTGGAT
ATGTCCTGCGGGTAAATAGCTGCGCCGATGGTTTCTACAAAGATCGTTATGTTTATCGGCACTTTGCATC
GGCCGCGCTCCCGATTCCGGAAGTGCTTGACATTGGGGAATTCAGCGAGAGCCTGACCTATTGCATCTCC
CGCCGTGCACAGGGTGTCACGTTGCAAGACCTGCCTGAAACCGAACTGCCCGCTGTTCTGCAGCCGGTCG
CGGAGGCCATGGATGCGATCGCTGCGGCCGATCTTAGCCAGACGAGCGGGTTCGGCCCATTCGGACCGCA
AGGAATCGGTCAATACACTACATGGCGTGATTTCATATGCGCGATTGCTGATCCCCATGTGTATCACTGG
CAAACTGTGATGGACGACACCGTCAGTGCGTCCGTCGCGCAGGCTCTCGATGAGCTGATGCTTTGGGCCG
AGGACTGCCCCGAAGTCCGGCACCTCGTGCACGCGGATTTCGGCTCCAACAATGTCCTGACGGACAATGG
CCGCATAACAGCGGTCATTGACTGGAGCGAGGCGATGTTCGGGGATTCCCAATACGAGGTCGCCAACATC
TTCTTCTGGAGGCCGTGGTTGGCTTGTATGGAGCAGCAGACGCGCTACTTCGAGCGGAGGCATCCGGAGC
TTGCAGGATCGCCGCGGCTCCGGGCGTATATGCTCCGCATTGGTCTTGACCAACTCTATCAGAGCTTGGT
TGACGGCAATTTCGATGATGCAGCTTGGGCGCAGGGTCGATGCGACGCAATCGTCCGATCCGGAGCCGGG
ACTGTCGGGCGTACACAAATCGCCCGCAGAAGCGCGGCCGTCTGGACCGATGGCTGTGTAGAAGTACTCG
CCGATAGTGGAAACCGACGCCCCAGCACTCGTCCGAGGGCAAAGGAATAGCACGTACTACGAGATTTCGA
TTCCACCGCCGCCTTCTATGAAAGGTTGGGCTTCGGAATCGTTTTCCGGGACGCCGGCTGGATGATCCTC
CAGCGCGGGGATCTCATGCTGGAGTTCTTCGCCCACCCCAACTTGTTTATTGCAGCTTATAATGGTTACA
AATAAAGCAATAGCATCACAAATTTCACAAATAAAGCATTTTTTTCACTGCATTCTAGTTGTGGTTTGTC
CAAACTCATCAATGTATCTTATCATGTCTGTATACCGTCGACCTCTAGCTAGAGCTTGGCGTAATCATGG
TCATAGCTGTTTCCTGTGTGAAATTGTTATCCGCTCACAATTCCACACAACATACGAGCCGGAAGCATAA
AGTGTAAAGCCTGGGGTGCCTAATGAGTGAGCTAACTCACATTAATTGCGTTGCGCTCACTGCCCGCTTT
CCAGTCGGGAAACCTGTCGTGCCAGCTGCATTAATGAATCGGCCAACGCGCGGGGAGAGGCGGTTTGCGT
ATTGGGCGCTCTTCCGCTTCCTCGCTCACTGACTCGCTGCGCTCGGTCGTTCGGCTGCGGCGAGCGGTAT
CAGCTCACTCAAAGGCGGTAATACGGTTATCCACAGAATCAGGGGATAACGCAGGAAAGAACATGTGAGC
AAAAGGCCAGCAAAAGGCCAGGAACCGTAAAAAGGCCGCGTTGCTGGCGTTTTTCCATAGGCTCCGCCCC
CCTGACGAGCATCACAAAAATCGACGCTCAAGTCAGAGGTGGCGAAACCCGACAGGACTATAAAGATACC
AGGCGTTTCCCCCTGGAAGCTCCCTCGTGCGCTCTCCTGTTCCGACCCTGCCGCTTACCGGATACCTGTC
CGCCTTTCTCCCTTCGGGAAGCGTGGCGCTTTCTCATAGCTCACGCTGTAGGTATCTCAGTTCGGTGTAG
GTCGTTCGCTCCAAGCTGGGCTGTGTGCACGAACCCCCCGTTCAGCCCGACCGCTGCGCCTTATCCGGTA
ACTATCGTCTTGAGTCCAACCCGGTAAGACACGACTTATCGCCACTGGCAGCAGCCACTGGTAACAGGAT
TAGCAGAGCGAGGTATGTAGGCGGTGCTACAGAGTTCTTGAAGTGGTGGCCTAACTACGGCTACACTAGA
AGGACAGTATTTGGTATCTGCGCTCTGCTGAAGCCAGTTACCTTCGGAAAAAGAGTTGGTAGCTCTTGAT
CCGGCAAACAAACCACCGCTGGTAGCGGTGGTTTTTTTGTTTGCAAGCAGCAGATTACGCGCAGAAAAAA
AGGATCTCAAGAAGATCCTTTGATCTTTTCTACGGGGTCTGACGCTCAGTGGAACGAAAACTCACGTTAA
GGGATTTTGGTCATGAGATTATCAAAAAGGATCTTCACCTAGATCCTTTTAAATTAAAAATGAAGTTTTA
AATCAATCTAAAGTATATATGAGTAAACTTGGTCTGACAGTTACCAATGCTTAATCAGTGAGGCACCTAT
CTCAGCGATCTGTCTATTTCGTTCATCCATAGTTGCCTGACTCCCCGTCGTGTAGATAACTACGATACGG
GAGGGCTTACCATCTGGCCCCAGTGCTGCAATGATACCGCGAGACCCACGCTCACCGGCTCCAGATTTAT
CAGCAATAAACCAGCCAGCCGGAAGGGCCGAGCGCAGAAGTGGTCCTGCAACTTTATCCGCCTCCATCCA
GTCTATTAATTGTTGCCGGGAAGCTAGAGTAAGTAGTTCGCCAGTTAATAGTTTGCGCAACGTTGTTGCC
ATTGCTACAGGCATCGTGGTGTCACGCTCGTCGTTTGGTATGGCTTCATTCAGCTCCGGTTCCCAACGAT
CAAGGCGAGTTACATGATCCCCCATGTTGTGCAAAAAAGCGGTTAGCTCCTTCGGTCCTCCGATCGTTGT
CAGAAGTAAGTTGGCCGCAGTGTTATCACTCATGGTTATGGCAGCACTGCATAATTCTCTTACTGTCATG
CCATCCGTAAGATGCTTTTCTGTGACTGGTGAGTACTCAACCAAGTCATTCTGAGAATAGTGTATGCGGC
GACCGAGTTGCTCTTGCCCGGCGTCAATACGGGATAATACCGCGCCACATAGCAGAACTTTAAAAGTGCT
CATCATTGGAAAACGTTCTTCGGGGCGAAAACTCTCAAGGATCTTACCGCTGTTGAGATCCAGTTCGATG
TAACCCACTCGTGCACCCAACTGATCTTCAGCATCTTTTACTTTCACCAGCGTTTCTGGGTGAGCAAAAA
CAGGAAGGCAAAATGCCGCAAAAAAGGGAATAAGGGCGACACGGAAATGTTGAATACTCATACTCTTCCT
TTTTCAATATTATTGAAGCATTTATCAGGGTTATTGTCTCATGAGCGGATACATATTTGAATGTATTTAG
AAAAATAAACAAATAGGGGTTCCGCGCACATTTCCCCGAAAAGTGCCACCTGACGTC
