>Addgene plasmid #59813 | pcDNA5 FRT TO GFP hBub1 K821R | addgene partial sequence | sequence record 96353 | EGFP-C 5'-CATGGTCCTGCTGGAGTTCGTG-3'
ACGAGCTGTACAAGCTCGAGGGATCCGACACCCCGGAAAATGTCCTTCAGATGCTTGAAGCCCACATGCA
GAGCTACAAGGGCAATGACCCTCTTGGTGAATGGGAAAGATACATACAGTGGGTAGAAGAGAATTTTCCT
GAGAATAAAGAATACTTGATAACTTTACTAGAACATTTAATGAAGGAATTTTTAGATAAGAAGAAATACC
ACAATGACCCAAGATTCATCAGTTATTGTTTAAAATTTGCTGAGTACAACAGTGACCTCCATCAATTTTT
TGAGTTTCTGTACAACCATGGGATTGGAACCCTGTCATCCCCTCTGTACATTGCCTGGGCGGGGCATCTG
GAAGCCCAAGGAGAGCTGCAGCATGCCAGTGCTGTCCTTCAGAGAGGAATTCAAAACCAGGCTGAACCCA
GAGAGTTCCTGCAACAACAATACAGGTTATTTCAGACACGCCTCACTGAAACCCATTTGCCAGCTCAAGC
TAGAACCTCAGAACCTCTGCATAATGTTCAGGTTTTAAATCAAATGATAACATCAAAATCAAATCCAGGA
AATAACATGGCCTGCATTTCTAAGAATCAGGGTTCAGAGCTTTCTGGAGTGATATCTTCAGCTTGTGATA
AAGAGTCAAATATGGAACGAAGAGTGATCACGATTTCTAAATCAGAATATTCTGTGCACTCATCTTTGGC
ATCCAAAGTTGATGTTGAGCAGGTTGTTATGTATTGCAAGGAGAAGCTTATTCGT
