>Addgene plasmid #59813 | pcDNA5 FRT TO GFP hBub1 K821R | addgene partial sequence | sequence record 96357 | BGH-rev 5'-TAGAAGGCACAGTCGAGG-3'
TTTTTTTTTTTTTTTTTTTTTTTTTTTTTTTTTTTTTTTTTTTTTACAGGGCAAATATTCCAGGGGGATT
TATTTTTAACAAACATTTACCTAAACAATAAATGAAAAAAAAACGGGGTTAAAGGGAGCAGATTCATATT
TACGGGGGGATTTTTAAGGACTGGCTATATCCAAATTTTATTTTCGTGAACGCTTACATTCTAAGAGCAG
TACAATTAGCCTATTACGTAGGGCCCTAATCTTGTTAGTATAGTGTTGTTGAAATACTTTCTTCAGCTTT
TGCCTTAACAAATCCAAAGATGGAAGATGATGACAATCTGGAATATTCAACATAACATGAAAAAATTCAT
TCCACATATCCAAATGAGGAAGCCTTCTAAAAAGACCTTCAGGCTTACACTCTCCTCCTTCATTTTTCAC
TTTCATGTAAGTGCCAAAGAGCATGCAATATACTGTTGCAGCAACCCCAAAGTAATCGATCTGGTAGTTC
CATGGTTTGTTGCTGAGCATCTCAACACACTGAAAACCAGATGTTTCACACTTTGCTGTGAATATAGTTC
CTTTTGGAAAAAGTTTCATATCTATACTCTGACCCAGGTCAATCAGTGCCAAGCCAGCAGATAAATCATC
TTCATCATCCTGTTCCAAAAATCCG
