>Addgene plasmid #59813 | pcDNA5 FRT TO GFP hBub1 K821R | addgene partial sequence | sequence record 96361 | hBub1-F 5'-tgctccaaacttcattgttgg-3'
AACTTTTATCTGGGCTTTCTAAACCAGTGAGTTCCTATCCAAATACTTTTGAATGGCAATGTAAACTTCC
AGCCATCAAGCCCAAGACTGAATTTCAATTGGGTTCTAAGCTGGTCTATGTCCATCACCTTCTTGGAGAA
GGAGCCTTTGCCCAGGTGTACGAAGCTACCCAGGGAGATCTGAATGATGCTAAAAATAAACAGAAATTTG
TTTTAAGGGTCCAAAAGCCTGCCAACCCCTGGGAATTCTACATTGGGACCCAGTTGATGGAAAGACTAAA
GCCATCTATGCAGCACATGTTTATGAAGTTCTATTCTGCCCACTTATTCCAGAATGGCAGTGTATTAGTA
GGAGAGCTCTACAGCTATGGAACATTATTAAATGCCATTAACCTCTATAAAAATACCCCTGAAAAAGTGA
TGCCTCAAGGTCTTGTCATCTCTTTTGCTATGAGAATGCTTTACATGATTGAGCAAGTGCATGACTGTGA
AATCATTCATGGAGACATTAAACCAGACAATTTCATACTTGGAAACGGATTTTTGGAACAGGATGATGAA
GATGATTTATCTGCTGGCTTGGCACTGATTGACCTGGGTCAGAGTATAGATATGAAACTTTTTCCAAAAG
GAACTATATTCACAGCAAAGTGTGAAACATCTGGTTTTCAGTGTGTTGAGATGCTCAGCAACAAACCATG
GAACTACCAGATCGATTACTTTGGGGTTGCTGCAACAGTATATTGCATGCTCTTTGGCACTTACATGAAA
GTGAAAAATGAAGGAGGAGAGTGTAAGCCTGAAGGTC
